Addgene plasmid #190956: pET-PLS-KP2_rpoA-U
Purpose: Test the U-to-C editing activity of KP2 on AtrpoA editing site, in E. coli
Depositing lab: Bernard Gutmann. Depositing organization: EditForce, Inc. Publication: U-to-C RNA editing by synthetic PPR-DYW proteins in bacteria and human culture cells. Ichinose M, Kawabata M, Akaiwa Y, Shimajiri Y, Nakamura I, Tamai T, Nakamura T, Yagi Y, Gutmann B. Commun Biol. 2022 Sep 15;5(1):968. doi: 10.1038/s42003-022-03927-3. PubMed 36109586.
Backbone
  Vector backbone: pET21b
  Vector type: Bacterial Expression
Growth in bacteria
  Bacterial resistance: Ampicillin, 100 μg/mL
  Growth temperature: 37°C
  Growth strain: DH5alpha
  Copy number: Low Copy
Gene/Insert
  Gene/Insert name: PLS-KP2
  Species: Synthetic
  Promoter: T7
  Tag / fusion protein: His (N terminal on insert)
  Cloning method: Restriction Enzyme; 5′ cloning site Unknown (unknown if destroyed); 3′ cloning site Unknown (unknown if destroyed)
Terms and licenses: Academic/Nonprofit Terms; Industry Terms: Not Available to Industry
How to cite: pET-PLS-KP2_rpoA-U was a gift from Bernard Gutmann (Addgene plasmid # 190956 ; http://n2t.net/addgene:190956 ; RRID:Addgene_190956)
