[The description below was written by a language model from this plasmid's Addgene catalogue record and pLannotate feature annotations shown in this document.]
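Description:
pET-PLS-KP2_rpoA-U is a 7.7 kb bacterial expression plasmid built on the pET21b backbone, made to test U-to-C RNA editing by a synthetic pentatricopeptide repeat protein in E. coli. It carries a ColE1/pBR322-type origin together with the bom region and the rop gene, which keeps copy number low as catalogued. It also carries an f1 phage origin and the β-lactamase gene with its own promoter for ampicillin selection. Short tetracycline-resistance fragments flanking the lacI cassette are backbone remnants rather than functional markers.

The payload is PLS-KP2, a synthetic designer protein of the PPR-DYW type according to the associated publication title. It is expressed from a T7 promoter controlled by a lac operator, and the plasmid-borne lacI supplies the repressor. Expression therefore requires a host providing T7 RNA polymerase and is inducible with IPTG. The annotated reading frame begins with the T7 gene 10 ribosome binding site and leader peptide. These are followed by a thioredoxin fragment, a common solubility-enhancing fusion partner, and a short match to a His/TEV-type tag, consistent with the catalogued N-terminal His tag. Within the insert, the annotation tool recognises only one stretch, which resembles an Arabidopsis PPR protein, as might be expected for a synthetic consensus design. A further His-tag match lies downstream, just ahead of the T7 terminator.

The plasmid name and stated purpose indicate that the Arabidopsis rpoA editing site, in its U form, is included as the target. However, this element is not annotated in the feature table, so its exact position cannot be given from the record. The cloning sites are likewise not recorded.
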