Features (pLannotate 1.2.2; 22 found; start..end, strand, type, name):
     12..440     +  rep_origin     f1 ori (sequence partly withheld): f1 bacteriophage origin of replication; arrow indicates direction of (+) strand synthesis
    493..597     +  promoter       AmpR promoter: bla
    598..1458    +  CDS            AmpR: β-lactamase; bla; confers resistance to ampicillin, carbenicillin, and related antibiotics
   1629..2217    +  rep_origin     ori: high-copy-number ColE1/pMB1/pBR322/pUC origin of replication
   2403..2542    -  misc_feature   bom: basis of mobility region from pBR322
   2644..2835    -  CDS            rop: Rop protein, which maintains plasmids at low copy number; rop
   2852..3232    +  CDS            YPB1_ECOLX: Protein predicted: Swiss-Prot protein existence level 4. From Escherichia coli.
   3304..3595    -  CDS            TcR (fragment): tetracycline efflux protein; tet; confers resistance to tetracycline
   3610..3631    -  protein_bind   CAP binding site: CAP binding activates transcription in the presence of cAMP. E. coli catabolite activator protein
   3644..4726    -  CDS            lacI: lac repressor; lacI; The lac repressor binds to the lac operator to inhibit transcription in E. coli. This inhibition can be relieved by adding lactose or isopropyl-β-D-thiogalactopyranoside (IPTG).
   4727..4804    -  promoter       lacI promoter: lacI
   4812..5091    -  CDS            TcR (fragment): tetracycline efflux protein; tet; confers resistance to tetracycline
   5113..5131    +  promoter       T7 promoter: promoter for bacteriophage T7 RNA polymerase
   5132..5156    +  protein_bind   lac operator: The lac repressor binds to the lac operator to inhibit transcription in E. coli. This inhibition can be relieved by adding lactose or isopropyl-β-D-thiogalactopyranoside (IPTG). lac repressor encoded by lacI
   5171..5193    +  RBS            RBS: efficient ribosome binding site from bacteriophage T7 gene 10 (Olins and Rangwala, 1989)
   5201..5233    +  CDS            T7 tag (gene 10 leader): leader peptide from bacteriophage T7 gene 10 promotes efficient translation in E. coli
   5248..5572    +  CDS            TrxA (fragment): E. coli thioredoxin; trxA
   5621..5640    +  CDS            capTEV™ (fragment): composite tag for in vivo biotinylation, TEV protease cleavage, and 6xHis tagging
   6347..7132    +  CDS            PCMP-E15 (fragment): PP185_ARATH - Experimental evidence at transcript level: Swiss-Prot protein existence level 2. From Arabidopsis thaliana (Mouse-ear cress).
   7525..7542    +  CDS            9xHis (fragment): 9xHis affinity tag
   7552..7601    +  CDS            SET1 (fragment): solubility-enhancement tag derived from T7 phage gene 10B
   7609..7656    +  terminator     T7 terminator: transcription terminator for bacteriophage T7 RNA polymerase
>Addgene plasmid #190956 | pET-PLS-KP2_rpoA-U | addgene full sequence | sequence record 376078 | Addgene NGS Result
TGGCGAATGGG
[124 nt withheld, positions 12-135]
C
[91 nt withheld, positions 137-227]
A
[49 nt withheld, positions 229-277]
CCTTTGACGTTGGAGTCCACGTTCTTT
[37 nt withheld, positions 305-341]
ACCCTATCTCGGTCTATTCTTTTGATTTATAAGGGATTTTGCCGATTTCGGCCTATTGGTTAAAAAATGA
GCTGATTTAACAAAAATTTAACGCGAATTTTAACAAAATATTAACGCTTACAATTTAGGTGGCACTTTTC
GGGGAAATGTGCGCGGAACCCCTATTTGTTTATTTTTCTAAATACATTCAAATATGTATCCGCTCATGAG
ACAATAACCCTGATAAATGCTTCAATAATATTGAAAAAGGAAGAGTATGAGTATTCAACATTTCCGTGTC
GCCCTTATTCCCTTTTTTGCGGCATTTTGCCTTCCTGTTTTTGCTCACCCAGAAACGCTGGTGAAAGTAA
AAGATGCTGAAGATCAGTTGGGTGCACGAGTGGGTTACATCGAACTGGATCTCAACAGCGGTAAGATCCT
TGAGAGTTTTCGCCCCGAAGAACGTTTTCCAATGATGAGCACTTTTAAAGTTCTGCTATGTGGCGCGGTA
TTATCCCGTATTGACGCCGGGCAAGAGCAACTCGGTCGCCGCATACACTATTCTCAGAATGACTTGGTTG
AGTACTCACCAGTCACAGAAAAGCATCTTACGGATGGCATGACAGTAAGAGAATTATGCAGTGCTGCCAT
AACCATGAGTGATAACACTGCGGCCAACTTACTTCTGACAACGATCGGAGGACCGAAGGAGCTAACCGCT
TTTTTGCACAACATGGGGGATCATGTAACTCGCCTTGATCGTTGGGAACCGGAGCTGAATGAAGCCATAC
CAAACGACGAGCGTGACACCACGATGCCTGCAGCAATGGCAACAACGTTGCGCAAACTATTAACTGGCGA
ACTACTTACTCTAGCTTCCCGGCAACAATTAATAGACTGGATGGAGGCGGATAAAGTTGCAGGACCACTT
CTGCGCTCGGCCCTTCCGGCTGGCTGGTTTATTGCTGATAAATCTGGAGCCGGTGAGCGTGGGTCTCGCG
GTATCATTGCAGCACTGGGGCCAGATGGTAAGCCCTCCCGTATCGTAGTTATCTACACGACGGGGAGTCA
GGCAACTATGGATGAACGAAATAGACAGATCGCTGAGATAGGTGCCTCACTGATTAAGCATTGGTAACTG
TCAGACCAAGTTTACTCATATATACTTTAGATTGATTTAAAACTTCATTTTTAATTTAAAAGGATCTAGG
TGAAGATCCTTTTTGATAATCTCATGACCAAAATCCCTTAACGTGAGTTTTCGTTCCACTGAGCGTCAGA
CCCCGTAGAAAAGATCAAAGGATCTTCTTGAGATCCTTTTTTTCTGCGCGTAATCTGCTGCTTGCAAACA
AAAAAACCACCGCTACCAGCGGTGGTTTGTTTGCCGGATCAAGAGCTACCAACTCTTTTTCCGAAGGTAA
CTGGCTTCAGCAGAGCGCAGATACCAAATACTGTCCTTCTAGTGTAGCCGTAGTTAGGCCACCACTTCAA
GAACTCTGTAGCACCGCCTACATACCTCGCTCTGCTAATCCTGTTACCAGTGGCTGCTGCCAGTGGCGAT
AAGTCGTGTCTTACCGGGTTGGACTCAAGACGATAGTTACCGGATAAGGCGCAGCGGTCGGGCTGAACGG
GGGGTTCGTGCACACAGCCCAGCTTGGAGCGAACGACCTACACCGAACTGAGATACCTACAGCGTGAGCT
ATGAGAAAGCGCCACGCTTCCCGAAGGGAGAAAGGCGGACAGGTATCCGGTAAGCGGCAGGGTCGGAACA
GGAGAGCGCACGAGGGAGCTTCCAGGGGGAAACGCCTGGTATCTTTATAGTCCTGTCGGGTTTCGCCACC
TCTGACTTGAGCGTCGATTTTTGTGATGCTCGTCAGGGGGGCGGAGCCTATGGAAAAACGCCAGCAACGC
GGCCTTTTTACGGTTCCTGGCCTTTTGCTGGCCTTTTGCTCACATGTTCTTTCCTGCGTTATCCCCTGAT
TCTGTGGATAACCGTATTACCGCCTTTGAGTGAGCTGATACCGCTCGCCGCAGCCGAACGACCGAGCGCA
GCGAGTCAGTGAGCGAGGAAGCGGAAGAGCGCCTGATGCGGTATTTTCTCCTTACGCATCTGTGCGGTAT
TTCACACCGCAATGGTGCACTCTCAGTACAATCTGCTCTGATGCCGCATAGTTAAGCCAGTATACACTCC
GCTATCGCTACGTGACTGGGTCATGGCTGCGCCCCGACACCCGCCAACACCCGCTGACGCGCCCTGACGG
GCTTGTCTGCTCCCGGCATCCGCTTACAGACAAGCTGTGACCGTATCCGGGAGCTGCATGTGTCAGAGGT
TTTCACCGTCATCACCGAAACGCGCGAGGCAGCTGCGGTAAAGCTCATCAGCGTGGTCGTGAAGCGATTC
ACAGATGTCTGCCTGTTCATCCGCGTCCAGCTCGTTGAGTTTCTCCAGAAGCGTTAATGTCTGGCTTCTG
ATAAAGCGGGCCATGTTAAGGGCGGTTTTTTCCTGTTTGGTCACTGATGCCTCCGTGTAAGGGGGATTTC
TGTTCATGGGGGTAATGATACCGATGAAACGAGAGAGGATGCTCACGATACGGGTTACTGATGATGAACA
TGCCCGGTTACTGGAACGTTGTGAGGGTAAACAACTGGCGGTATGGATGCGGCGGGACCAGAGAAAAATC
ACTCAGGGTCAATGCCAGCGCTTCGTTAATACAGATGTAGGTGTTCCACAGGGTAGCCAGCAGCATCCTG
CGATGCAGATCCGGAACATAATGGTGCAGGGCGCTGACTTCCGCGTTTCCAGACTTTACGAAACACGGAA
ACCGAAAACCATTCATGTTGTTGCTCAGGTCGCAGACGTTTTGCAGCAGCAGTCGCTTCACGTTCGCTCG
CGTATCGGTGATTCATTCTGCTAACCAGTAAGGCAACCCCGCCAGCCTAGCCGGGTCCTCAACGACAGGA
GCACGATCATGCGCACCCGTGGGGCCGCCATGCCGGCGATAATGGCCTGCTTCTCGCCGAAACGTTTGGT
GGCGGGACCAGTGACGAAGGCTTGAGCGAGGGCGTGCAAGATTCCGAATACCGCAAGCGACAGGCCGATC
ATCGTCGCGCTCCAGCGAAAGCGGTCCTCGCCGAAAATGACCCAGAGCGCTGCCGGCACCTGTCCTACGA
GTTGCATGATAAAGAAAACAGTCATAAGTGCGGCGACGATAGTCATGCCCCGCGCCCACCGGAAGGAGCT
GACTGGGTTGAAGGCTCTCAAGGGCATCGGTCGAGATCCCGGTGCCTAATGAGTGAGCTAACTTACATTA
ATTGCGTTGCGCTCACTGCCCGCTTTCCAGTCGGGAAACCTGTCGTGCCAGCTGCATTAATGAATCGGCC
AACGCGCGGGGAGAGGCGGTTTGCGTATTGGGCGCCAGGGTGGTTTTTCTTTTCACCAGTGATACGGGCA
ACAGCTGATTGCCCTTCACCGCCTGGCCCTGAGAGAGTTGCAGCAAGCGGTCCACGCTGGTTTGCCCCAG
CAGGCGAAAATCCTGTTTGATGGTGGTTAACGGCGGGATATAACATGAGCTGTCCTCGGTATCGTCGTAT
CCCACTACCGAGATATCCGCACCAACGCGCAGCCCGGACTCGGTAATGGCGCGCATTGCGCCCAGCGCCA
TCTGATCGTTGGCAACCAGCATCGCAGTGGGAACGATGCCCTCATTCAGCATTTGCATGGTTTGTTGAAA
ACCGGACATGGCACTCCAGTCGCCTTCCCGTTCCGCTATCGGCTGAATTTGATTGCGAGTGAGATATTTA
TGCCAGCCAGCCAGACGCAGACGCGCCGAGACAGAACTTAATGGGCCCGCTAACAGCGCGATTTGCTGGT
GACCCAATGCGACCAGATGCTCCACGCCCAGTCGCGTACCGTCCTCATGGGAGAAAATAATACTGTTGAT
GGGTGTCTGGTCAGAGACATCAAGAAATAACGCCGGAACATTAGTGCAGGCAGCTTCCACAGCAATGGCA
TCCTGGTCATCCAGCGGATAGTTAATGATCAGCCCACTGACGCGTTGCGCGAGAAGATTGTGCACCGCCG
CTTTACAGGCTTCGACGCCGCTTCGTTCTACCATCGACACCACCACGCTGGCACCCAGTTGATCGGCGCG
AGATTTAATCGCCGCGACAATTTGCGACGGCGCGTGCAGGGCCAGACTGGAGGTGGCAACGCCAATCAGC
AACGACTGTTTGCCCGCCAGTTGTTGTGCCACGCGGTTGGGAATGTAATTCAGCTCCGCCATCGCCGCTT
CCACTTTTTCCCGCGTTTTCGCAGAAACGTGGCTGGCCTGGTTCACCACGCGGGAAACGGTCTGATAAGA
GACACCGGCATACTCTGCGACATCGTATAACGTTACTGGTTTCACATTCACCACCCTGAATTGACTCTCT
TCCGGGCGCTATCATGCCATACCGCGAAAGGTTTTGCGCCATTCGATGGTGTCCGGGATCTCGACGCTCT
CCCTTATGCGACTCCTGCATTAGGAAGCAGCCCAGTAGTAGGTTGAGGCCGTTGAGCACCGCCGCCGCAA
GGAATGGTGCATGCAAGGAGATGGCGCCCAACAGTCCCCCGGCCACGGGGCCTGCCACCATACCCACGCC
GAAACAAGCGCTCATGAGCCCGAAGTGGCGAGCCCGATCTTCCCCATCGGTGATGTCGGCGATATAGGCG
CCAGCAACCGCACCTGTGGCGCCGGTGATGCCGGCCACGATGCGTCCGGCGTAGAGGATCGAGATCTCGA
TCCCGCGAAATTAATACGACTCACTATAGGGGAATTGTGAGCGGATAACAATTCCCCTCTAGAAATAATT
TTGTTTAACTTTAAGAAGGAGATATACATATGGCTAGCATGACTGGTGGACAGCAAATGGGTCGCATGGC
CGGAGGGAGCGATAAAATTATTCACCTGACTGACGACAGTTTTGACACGGATGTACTCAAAGCGGACGGG
GCGATCCTCGTCGATTTCTGGGCAGAGTGGTGCGGTCCGTGCAAAATGATCGCCCCGATTCTGGATGAAA
TCGCTGACGAATATCAGGGCAAACTGACCGTTGCAAAACTGAACATCGATCAAAACCCTGGCACTGCGCC
GAAATATGGCATCCGTGGTATCCCGACTCTGCTGCTGTTCAAAAACGGTGAAGTGGCGGCAACCAAAGTG
GGTGCACTGTCTAAAGGTCAGTTGAAAGAGTTCCTCGACGCTAACCTGGCCGGTTCTGGTTCTGGCCATA
TGCACCATCATCATCATCATTCTTCTGGTGAGAATCTTTATTTTCAGGGCGCCATGGGTAATTCTGTTGT
CACATGGAATTCCATGATTAGGGGCTACGCTAGAAGCGGCCAGCCCGAGGAAGCTCTGAGCCTCTTCTCC
CAGATGAGAAGGAGCGGCATCAAGCCCGATAGCTATACCTTCCCCTTCGTGCTGAAGGCTTGCGCTTCTC
TGAGCAGCCTCGAGGAAGGAAAACAAATCCACGCCCACGTCATTAAATCCGGCTTCGAGTCCGATGTCTA
CGTGCAGAGCTCCCTCATTGATATGTACGCCAAGTGCGGATCTCTGGAGGACGCCAGAAAAGTGTTTGAC
GAGATGCCCGAGAGGAATGTCGTGAGCTGGAACGCTATGATCAGCGGCTATGCCCAGAATGGACAATCCG
AAGAAGCTCTGGAGCTGTTTAGAGAGATGCAGAAAGAGGGCATCAAGCCTTCCGAGTTTACCTTTTGCTC
CGTGCTGAAGGCTTGCGCCTCTCTGGGATCTCTGGAGATGGGCAAGCAAATTCACGGCTATGTGATCAAG
TCCGGCTTTGAGTCCATCGTGTTCGTGGGAAACGCCCTCATTGACATGTATGCCAAGTGCGGCTCTCTGG
AGGATGCTAGAAAGGTCTTTGATGAGATGCCCGAAAGGACCGTTGTGAGCTGGACCGCCATGATCTCCGG
ATACGCCCAGAACGGACAGAGCGAGGAGGCCCTCGAGCTCTTCAGAGAGATGCAGAGGGAGGGCGTGAAA
CCCGACGAAGTGACACTGCCTTCCGTGCTCTCCGCTTGCGCCAATCTGGGCGCTCTGGAGCAAGGCAAAC
AGATCCATGCCTACGTCATCAAGAACGGCTTTGAATCCGATGTGTTTGTGGGCTCCGCTCTGATCGACAT
GTACGCTAAATGCGGCTCCATCGAGGAGGCTAGGAAAGTGTTCGATGAAATGCCCGAGAAAGACGTGGTG
ACTTGGAACGCTATGATCAACGGTTATGGCCAATCTAACGAAGGGCATAAAGCCATCGAATGCTTCCAGG
AGATGTTGCAGGACGGGGTGCAGCCTAGCGAGACAACATTCACATGTCTCCTCGTCGCCTGTTCTCACGA
AGGCCTCGTGAACGAAGGACGCCAATACTTTAAGGCCATGGTGGAGGAACACGGAATCATGCCTCGCGTG
GAACATTACGGGTGTATGGTTGACCTGCTCGGTAGGGCCGGCTATCTGGATGAGGCYGAAAAGATGCTGC
TGTCCTTTGAGAGCAATGATGTGGGATTCGGTTCCCTCCTTAACGCTTGCCGCTCCCACGGCGACATAGA
ACGGGGCACACGCTGTTTTGAAAGCCTGGTCCGCCTCGACCCTCAGTCTGCTAGCGCCTACGTACTTATG
GCCAATATATACGCAGATGCCGGTCGGTGGACTGATGTGGACAGGATCGAGAGACTGCGGAAGTCAGCGG
GCGCATCCAAAAAACCCGCGGTGGCAGGCATCGAAGTCGACAGGCACGTGCACACCTTTGTCGTCGGGGA
AGAAAGGGGCGACATTAGCTGTAAAGTAAGGTCTATGAATACGCGGCTGAAAGAGGAGGGAGGCCATGTG
CCGCATACCGAGCTGGTGCTTAAACCACTGTCCGAGAAGGAGAAGGAGGACGAGCTGTGCGGGCATGCTG
AGAAGTTGGCACTGGCTTATGGACTTCTGAATACTCCCGATGGGACCCCCTTGTTGGTCACCAAGAATCT
GCGGATGTGCAGAGACTGCCACAGTTCAACCGAGATTATGTCAAGAATTGAGAAGCGAGAGATTGTTGTT
AGAGATGCACACCGAGTTCACAGATTCGTTGATGGGAGTTGCAGTTGCGGAGGACGACCATAACTCGAGA
AATAGAAGGAACATGTATTACACGTGCAAAATTTGAGAGCTAGCACCACCACCACCACCACTGAGATCCG
GCTGCTAACAAAGCCCGAAAGGAAGCTGAGTTGGCTGCTGCCACCGCTGAGCAATAACTAGCATAACCCC
TTGGGGCCTCTAAACGGGTCTTGAGGGGTTTTTTGCTGAAAGGAGGAACTATATCCGGAT
